>Addgene plasmid #225729 | pET28b-MelG | addgene full sequence | sequence record 450326 | Addgene NGS Result
ACCAGTAAGGCAACCCCGCCAGCCTAGCCGGGTCCTCAACGACAGGAGCACGATCATGCGCACCCGTGGG
GCCGCCATGCCGGCGATAATGGCCTGCTTCTCGCCGAAACGTTTGGTGGCGGGACCAGTGACGAAGGCTT
GAGCGAGGGCGTGCAAGATTCCGAATACCGCAAGCGACAGGCCGATCATCGTCGCGCTCCAGCGAAAGCG
GTCCTCGCCGAAAATGACCCAGAGCGCTGCCGGCACCTGTCCTACGAGTTGCATGATAAAGAAGACAGTC
ATAAGTGCGGCGACGATAGTCATGCCCCGCGCCCACCGGAAGGAGCTGACTGGGTTGAAGGCTCTCAAGG
GCATCGGTCGAGATCCCGGTGCCTAATGAGTGAGCTAACTTACATTAATTGCGTTGCGCTCACTGCCCGC
TTTCCAGTCGGGAAACCTGTCGTGCCAGCTGCATTAATGAATCGGCCAACGCGCGGGGAGAGGCGGTTTG
CGTATTGGGCGCCAGGGTGGTTTTTCTTTTCACCAGTGAGACGGGCAACAGCTGATTGCCCTTCACCGCC
TGGCCCTGAGAGAGTTGCAGCAAGCGGTCCACGCTGGTTTGCCCCAGCAGGCGAAAATCCTGTTTGATGG
TGGTTAACGGCGGGATATAACATGAGCTGTCTTCGGTATCGTCGTATCCCACTACCGAGATATCCGCACC
AACGCGCAGCCCGGACTCGGTAATGGCGCGCATTGCGCCCAGCGCCATCTGATCGTTGGCAACCAGCATC
GCAGTGGGAACGATGCCCTCATTCAGCATTTGCATGGTTTGTTGAAAACCGGACATGGCACTCCAGTCGC
CTTCCCGTTCCGCTATCGGCTGAATTTGATTGCGAGTGAGATATTTATGCCAGCCAGCCAGACGCAGACG
CGCCGAGACAGAACTTAATGGGCCCGCTAACAGCGCGATTTGCTGGTGACCCAATGCGACCAGATGCTCC
ACGCCCAGTCGCGTACCGTCTTCATGGGAGAAAATAATACTGTTGATGGGTGTCTGGTCAGAGACATCAA
GAAATAACGCCGGAACATTAGTGCAGGCAGCTTCCACAGCAATGGCATCCTGGTCATCCAGCGGATAGTT
AATGATCAGCCCACTGACGCGTTGCGCGAGAAGATTGTGCACCGCCGCTTTACAGGCTTCGACGCCGCTT
CGTTCTACCATCGACACCACCACGCTGGCACCCAGTTGATCGGCGCGAGATTTAATCGCCGCGACAATTT
GCGACGGCGCGTGCAGGGCCAGACTGGAGGTGGCAACGCCAATCAGCAACGACTGTTTGCCCGCCAGTTG
TTGTGCCACGCGGTTGGGAATGTAATTCAGCTCCGCCATCGCCGCTTCCACTTTTTCCCGCGTTTTCGCA
GAAACGTGGCTGGCCTGGTTCACCACGCGGGAAACGGTCTGATAAGAGACACCGGCATACTCTGCGACAT
CGTATAACGTTACTGGTTTCACATTCACCACCCTGAATTGACTCTCTTCCGGGCGCTATCATGCCATACC
GCGAAAGGTTTTGCGCCATTCGATGGTGTCCGGGATCTCGACGCTCTCCCTTATGCGACTCCTGCATTAG
GAAGCAGCCCAGTAGTAGGTTGAGGCCGTTGAGCACCGCCGCCGCAAGGAATGGTGCATGCAAGGAGATG
GCGCCCAACAGTCCCCCGGCCACGGGGCCTGCCACCATACCCACGCCGAAACAAGCGCTCATGAGCCCGA
AGTGGCGAGCCCGATCTTCCCCATCGGTGATGTCGGCGATATAGGCGCCAGCAACCGCACCTGTGGCGCC
GGTGATGCCGGCCACGATGCGTCCGGCGTAGAGGATCGAGATCTCGATCCCGCGAAATTAATACGACTCA
CTATAGGGGAATTGTGAGCGGATAACAATTCCCCTCTAGAAATAATTTTGTTTAACTTTAAGAAGGAGAT
ATACCATGGGCAGCAGCCATCATCATCATCATCACAGCAGCGGCCTGGTGCCGCGCGGCAGCCATATGGC
GGTTCGTCAGGTCACCGTCGGCTATTCGGACGGCACGCACAAGACGATGCCGGTGCGGTGCGACCAGACG
GTCCTGGATGCCGCCGAGGAACACGGCGTGGCCATCGTCAACGAATGCCAAAGCGGGATATGTGGCACCT
GCGTGGCCACCTGCACCGCCGGCCGCTACCAGATGGGACGCACCGAGGGACTGTCCGATGTCGAGCGGGC
GGCGCGAAAGATCCTCACCTGCCAGACGTTTGTTACCTCCGATTGCCGGATCGAGCTGCAGTATCCGGTC
GACGACAACGCCGCCCTGCTGGTCACCGGTGACGGTGTGGTGACCGCGGTCGAGTTGGTGTCGCCCAGCA
CCGCCATCCTGCGGGTGGACACCTCTGGCATGGCCGGCGCGCTGAGATACCGGGCCGGCCAGTTCGCCCA
ATTGCAGGTTCCCGGTACCAACGTATGGCGCAACTACTCCTACGCCCATCCGGCCGACGGCCGCGGTGAG
TGCGAGTTCATCATCAGGTTGCTGCCGGACGGCGTGATGTCGAATTATCTTCGCGACCGCGCCCAGCCCG
GTGACCATATCGCGCTGCGCTGCAGCAAGGGCAGCTTTTATCTGCGCCCGATCGTGCGACCGGTGATCCT
GGTCGCCGGAGGAACCGGCCTGTCAGCGATCCTGGCGATGGCCCAGAGCCTGGATGCCGATGTCGCTCAC
CCGGTCTACCTGCTCTACGGGGTCGAGCGCACCGAAGACCTGTGCAAGCTCGACGAACTCACCGAGCTGC
GCCGCCGCGTTGGCCGCCTGGAGGTGCACGTCGTCGTCGCTCGCCCGGACCCCGACTGGGATGGGCGCAC
CGGGCTGGTCACCGACCTGCTCGACGAGCGGATGCTGGCGAGCGGTGACGCCGACGTGTATCTGTGCGGT
CCGGTCGCCATGGTCGACGCAGCCCGAACCTGGCTGGACCACAATGGCTTTCACCGTGTCGGGTTGTACT
ACGAGAAGTTCGTGGCCAGCGGGGCGGCGCGCCGCCGCACCCCGGCTCGGCTGGATTACGCGGGCGTGGA
CATTGCCGAGGTGTGCCGCCGCGGCCGCGGCACCGCGGTGGTCATCGGCGGCAGCATCGCGGGCATCGCG
GCGGCGAAAATGCTCAGCGAGACCTTCGATCGCGTCATCGTGCTGGAGAAGGACGGCCCGCACCGTCGCC
GCGAGGGCAGGCCGGGCGCGGCACAGGGTTGGCACCTGCACCACCTGCTGACCGCCGGGCAGATCGAGCT
GGAGCGCATCTTCCCTGGCATCGTCGACGACATGGTGCGCGAGGGAGCGTTCAAGGTCGACATGGCCGCG
CAGTACCGTATCCGGCTGGGCGGCACCTGGAAGAAGCCCGGCACTAGTGACATCGAGATCGTCTGCGCGG
GAAGGCCGCTGCTCGAATGGTGTGTGCGCCGCCGGCTCGACGACGAACCGCGCATCGACTTCCGCTACGA
ATCGGAGGTGGCCGATCTCGCCTTCGACCGCGCCAACAATGCCATCGTCGGCGTCGCCGTGGACAATGGC
GACGCCGACGGAGGCGACGGTTTGCAGGTGGTGCCCGCCGAGTTCGTCGTGGACGCGTCGGGCAAGAACA
CCCGCGTGCCGGAGTTCTTGGAGCGTCTCGGTGTTGGCGCTCCCGAGGCCGAGCAGGACATCATCAACTG
CTTCTACTCCACGATGCAGCACCGGGTTCCGCCGGAGCGGCGGTGGCAGGACAAGGTGATGGTGATCTGC
TATGCGTACCGCCCTTTCGAGGATACCTACGCCGCGCAGTACTACACCGACAGCTCCCGCACCATCCTGT
CCACCTCACTGGTGGCCTACAACTGCTATTCGCCGCCGCGTACCGCCCGAGAATTCCGCGCGTTCGCCGA
CCTGATGCCGTCCCCGGTCATCGGGGAGAACATCGACGGGCTGGAGCCGGCATCGCCCATCTACAATTTC
CGCTATCCCAACATGCTGCGGCTGCGCTACGAGAAGAAGCGCAACCTGCCGCGGGCTTTGCTGGCGGTGG
GCGATGCCTACACCAGCGCCGACCCGGTGTCGGGTCTGGGTATGAGCCTGGCGCTCAAGGAAGTTCGGGA
GATGCAGGCGCTGCTGGCTAAATACGGCGCCGGTCACCGGGATCTGCCGCGCCGGTACTACCGGGCGATC
GCCAAGATGGCCGACACGGCCTGGTTCGTGATCCGCGAGCAGAACCTGCGCTTCGACTGGATGAAGGACG
TCGACAAGAAGCGCCCGTTCTATTTCGGTGTGCTGACCTGGTACATGGACCGCGTGCTGGAGCTGGTGCA
TGACGATCTCGACGCGTACCGGGAATTCTTGGCCGTCGTCCATCTGGTCAAGCCGCCGTCGGCGCTGATG
CGACCCAGGATCGCCAGCCGCGTCCTCGGCAAATGGGCACGAACCCGATTGTCGGGCCAGAAGACGTTGA
TTGCCCGCAACTACGAAAATCATCCGATACCAGCCGAACCCGCGGACCAACTTGTAAACGCTTAGAAGCT
TGCGGCCGCACTCGAGCACCACCACCACCACCACTGAGATCCGGCTGCTAACAAAGCCCGAAAGGAAGCT
GAGTTGGCTGCTGCCACCGCTGAGCAATAACTAGCATAACCCCTTGGGGCCTCTAAACGGGTCTTGAGGG
GTTTTTTGCTGAAAGGAGGAACTATATCCGGATTGGCGAATGGG
[124 nt withheld, positions 4735-4858]
C
[91 nt withheld, positions 4860-4950]
A
[49 nt withheld, positions 4952-5000]
CCTTTGACGTTGGAGTCCACGTTCTTT
[37 nt withheld, positions 5028-5064]
ACCCTATCTCGGTCTATTCTTTTGATTTATAAGGGATTTTGCCGATTTCGGCCTATTGGTTAAAAAATGA
GCTGATTTAACAAAAATTTAACGCGAATTTTAACAAAATATTAACGCTTACAATTTAGGTGGCACTTTTC
GGGGAAATGTGCGCGGAACCCCTATTTGTTTATTTTTCTAAATACATTCAAATATGTATCCGCTCATGAA
TTAATTCTTAGAAAAACTCATCGAGCATCAAATGAAACTGCAATTTATTCATATCAGGATTATCAATACC
ATATTTTTGAAAAAGCCGTTTCTGTAATGAAGGAGAAAACTCACCGAGGCAGTTCCATAGGATGGCAAGA
TCCTGGTATCGGTCTGCGATTCCGACTCGTCCAACATCAATACAACCTATTAATTTCCCCTCGTCAAAAA
TAAGGTTATCAAGTGAGAAATCACCATGAGTGACGACTGAATCCGGTGAGAATGGCAAAAGTTTATGCAT
TTCTTTCCAGACTTGTTCAACAGGCCAGCCATTACGCTCGTCATCAAAATCACTCGCATCAACCAAACCG
TTATTCATTCGTGATTGCGCCTGAGCGAGACGAAATACGCGATCGCTGTTAAAAGGACAATTACAAACAG
GAATCGAATGCAACCGGCGCAGGAACACTGCCAGCGCATCAACAATATTTTCACCTGAATCAGGATATTC
TTCTAATACCTGGAATGCTGTTTTCCCGGGGATCGCAGTGGTGAGTAACCATGCATCATCAGGAGTACGG
ATAAAATGCTTGATGGTCGGAAGAGGCATAAATTCCGTCAGCCAGTTTAGTCTGACCATCTCATCTGTAA
CATCATTGGCAACGCTACCTTTGCCATGTTTCAGAAACAACTCTGGCGCATCGGGCTTCCCATACAATCG
ATAGATTGTCGCACCTGATTGCCCGACATTATCGCGAGCCCATTTATACCCATATAAATCAGCATCCATG
TTGGAATTTAATCGCGGCCTAGAGCAAGACGTTTCCCGTTGAATATGGCTCATAACACCCCTTGTATTAC
TGTTTATGTAAGCAGACAGTTTTATTGTTCATGACCAAAATCCCTTAACGTGAGTTTTCGTTCCACTGAG
CGTCAGACCCCGTAGAAAAGATCAAAGGATCTTCTTGAGATCCTTTTTTTCTGCGCGTAATCTGCTGCTT
GCAAACAAAAAAACCACCGCTACCAGCGGTGGTTTGTTTGCCGGATCAAGAGCTACCAACTCTTTTTCCG
AAGGTAACTGGCTTCAGCAGAGCGCAGATACCAAATACTGTCCTTCTAGTGTAGCCGTAGTTAGGCCACC
ACTTCAAGAACTCTGTAGCACCGCCTACATACCTCGCTCTGCTAATCCTGTTACCAGTGGCTGCTGCCAG
TGGCGATAAGTCGTGTCTTACCGGGTTGGACTCAAGACGATAGTTACCGGATAAGGCGCAGCGGTCGGGC
TGAACGGGGGGTTCGTGCACACAGCCCAGCTTGGAGCGAACGACCTACACCGAACTGAGATACCTACAGC
GTGAGCTATGAGAAAGCGCCACGCTTCCCGAAGGGAGAAAGGCGGACAGGTATCCGGTAAGCGGCAGGGT
CGGAACAGGAGAGCGCACGAGGGAGCTTCCAGGGGGAAACGCCTGGTATCTTTATAGTCCTGTCGGGTTT
CGCCACCTCTGACTTGAGCGTCGATTTTTGTGATGCTCGTCAGGGGGGCGGAGCCTATGGAAAAACGCCA
GCAACGCGGCCTTTTTACGGTTCCTGGCCTTTTGCTGGCCTTTTGCTCACATGTTCTTTCCTGCGTTATC
CCCTGATTCTGTGGATAACCGTATTACCGCCTTTGAGTGAGCTGATACCGCTCGCCGCAGCCGAACGACC
GAGCGCAGCGAGTCAGTGAGCGAGGAAGCGGAAGAGCGCCTGATGCGGTATTTTCTCCTTACGCATCTGT
GCGGTATTTCACACCGCAATGGTGCACTCTCAGTACAATCTGCTCTGATGCCGCATAGTTAAGCCAGTAT
ACACTCCGCTATCGCTACGTGACTGGGTCATGGCTGCGCCCCGACACCCGCCAACACCCGCTGACGCGCC
CTGACGGGCTTGTCTGCTCCCGGCATCCGCTTACAGACAAGCTGTGACCGTCTCCGGGAGCTGCATGTGT
CAGAGGTTTTCACCGTCATCACCGAAACGCGCGAGGCAGCTGCGGTAAAGCTCATCAGCGTGGTCGTGAA
GCGATTCACAGATGTCTGCCTGTTCATCCGCGTCCAGCTCGTTGAGTTTCTCCAGAAGCGTTAATGTCTG
GCTTCTGATAAAGCGGGCCATGTTAAGGGCGGTTTTTTCCTGTTTGGTCACTGATGCCTCCGTGTAAGGG
GGATTTCTGTTCATGGGGGTAATGATACCGATGAAACGAGAGAGGATGCTCACGATACGGGTTACTGATG
ATGAACATGCCCGGTTACTGGAACGTTGTGAGGGTAAACAACTGGCGGTATGGATGCGGCGGGACCAGAG
AAAAATCACTCAGGGTCAATGCCAGCGCTTCGTTAATACAGATGTAGGTGTTCCACAGGGTAGCCAGCAG
CATCCTGCGATGCAGATCCGGAACATAATGGTGCAGGGCGCTGACTTCCGCGTTTCCAGACTTTACGAAA
CACGGAAACCGAAGACCATTCATGTTGTTGCTCAGGTCGCAGACGTTTTGCAGCAGCAGTCGCTTCACGT
TCGCTCGCGTATCGGTGATTCATTCTGCTA
Features (pLannotate 1.2.2; 20 found; start..end, strand, type, name):
     70..361     -  CDS            TcR (fragment): tetracycline efflux protein; tet; confers resistance to tetracycline
    376..397     -  protein_bind   CAP binding site: CAP binding activates transcription in the presence of cAMP. E. coli catabolite activator protein
    410..1492    -  CDS            lacI: lac repressor; lacI; The lac repressor binds to the lac operator to inhibit transcription in E. coli. This inhibition can be relieved by adding lactose or isopropyl-β-D-thiogalactopyranoside (IPTG).
   1493..1570    -  promoter       lacI promoter: lacI
   1578..1857    -  CDS            TcR (fragment): tetracycline efflux protein; tet; confers resistance to tetracycline
   1879..1897    +  promoter       T7 promoter: promoter for bacteriophage T7 RNA polymerase
   1898..1922    +  protein_bind   lac operator: The lac repressor binds to the lac operator to inhibit transcription in E. coli. This inhibition can be relieved by adding lactose or isopropyl-β-D-thiogalactopyranoside (IPTG). lac repressor encoded by lacI
   1937..1959    +  RBS            RBS: efficient ribosome binding site from bacteriophage T7 gene 10 (Olins and Rangwala, 1989)
   1978..1994    +  CDS            capTEV™ (fragment): composite tag for in vivo biotinylation, TEV protease cleavage, and 6xHis tagging
   2005..2022    +  CDS            thrombin site: thrombin recognition and cleavage site
   4567..4584    +  CDS            9xHis (fragment): 9xHis affinity tag
   4594..4643    +  CDS            SET1 (fragment): solubility-enhancement tag derived from T7 phage gene 10B
   4651..4698    +  terminator     T7 terminator: transcription terminator for bacteriophage T7 RNA polymerase
   4735..5163    +  rep_origin     f1 ori (sequence partly withheld): f1 bacteriophage origin of replication; arrow indicates direction of (+) strand synthesis
   5216..5273    +  promoter       AmpR promoter (fragment): bla
   5282..6097    -  CDS            KanR: aminoglycoside phosphotransferase; aph(3')-Ia; confers resistance to kanamycin in bacteria or G418 (Geneticin®) in eukaryotes
   6219..6807    +  rep_origin     ori: high-copy-number ColE1/pMB1/pBR322/pUC origin of replication
   6993..7132    -  misc_feature   bom: basis of mobility region from pBR322
   7234..7425    -  CDS            rop: Rop protein, which maintains plasmids at low copy number; rop
   7442..7822    +  CDS            YPB1_ECOLX: Protein predicted: Swiss-Prot protein existence level 4. From Escherichia coli.
