[The description below was written by a language model from this plasmid's Addgene catalogue record and pLannotate feature annotations shown in this document.]
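Description:
pET28b-MelG is a bacterial expression plasmid built on a pET-series backbone for producing the Mycobacterium tuberculosis protein MelG (Rv1937) in E. coli. The sequenced construct is about 7.8 kb. It replicates from a ColE1/pMB1-type origin and is selected with kanamycin through an aminoglycoside phosphotransferase gene. The catalogue lists it as high copy, although the feature table also shows the pBR322-derived rop gene and bom region, which normally moderate copy number. An f1 phage origin is present as well. Short hits to tetracycline-resistance sequence and an AmpR promoter fragment appear to be backbone remnants rather than functional markers.

The expression cassette follows the standard T7lac arrangement. A T7 promoter is followed immediately by a lac operator and the strong phage T7 gene 10 ribosome binding site, and the unit ends at a T7 terminator. The plasmid carries its own lacI gene and promoter, so transcription is repressed until IPTG is added and requires a host that supplies T7 RNA polymerase. The melG coding sequence is not itself annotated. It presumably lies in the roughly 2.5 kb unannotated interval between the thrombin site and the downstream vector elements. Upstream of it, the annotation tool picks up a short His-tag-like fragment followed by a thrombin cleavage site, consistent with the recorded N-terminal 6xHis tag, which could be removed by thrombin after affinity purification. A vector-encoded His-tag sequence is also detected downstream of the insert, but the record does not show whether it is translated in frame. The cloning sites used are not recorded. The construct's stated purpose is recombinant expression of MelG.
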