Addgene plasmid #225729: pET28b-MelG
Purpose: To express MelG (Rv1937) in E. coli
Depositing lab: Nicole Sampson. Depositing organization: Stony Brook University. Publication: Mycobacterium tuberculosis Mce3R TetR-like Repressor Forms an Asymmetric Four-Helix Bundle and Binds a Nonpalindrome Sequencedagger. Panagoda NT, Balazsi G, Sampson NS. ACS Chem Biol. 2024 Dec 20;19(12):2580-2592. doi: 10.1021/acschembio.4c00687. Epub 2024 Nov 15. PubMed 39545866.
Backbone
  Vector backbone: pET
  Vector type: Bacterial Expression
Growth in bacteria
  Bacterial resistance: Kanamycin, 50 μg/mL
  Growth temperature: 37°C
  Growth strain: DH5alpha
  Copy number: High Copy
Gene/Insert
  Gene/Insert name: melG (alt name: Rv1937)
  Species: Mycobacterium tuberculosis
  Tag / fusion protein: 6xHis (N terminal on insert)
  Cloning method: Restriction Enzyme; 5′ cloning site unknown (unknown if destroyed)
Terms and licenses: Academic/Nonprofit Terms; Industry Terms: Not Available to Industry
How to cite: pET28b-MelG was a gift from Nicole Sampson (Addgene plasmid # 225729 ; http://n2t.net/addgene:225729 ; RRID:Addgene_225729)
