>Addgene plasmid #225729 | pET28b-MelG | depositor partial sequence | sequence record 442249 | MelG insert
ATGGCGGTTCGTCAGGTCACCGTCGGCTATTCGGACGGCACGCACAAGACGATGCCGGTGCGGTGCGACC
AGACGGTCCTGGATGCCGCCGAGGAACACGGCGTGGCCATCGTCAACGAATGCCAAAGCGGGATATGTGG
CACCTGCGTGGCCACCTGCACCGCCGGCCGCTACCAGATGGGACGCACCGAGGGACTGTCCGATGTCGAG
CGGGCGGCGCGAAAGATCCTCACCTGCCAGACGTTTGTTACCTCCGATTGCCGGATCGAGCTGCAGTATC
CGGTCGACGACAACGCCGCCCTGCTGGTCACCGGTGACGGTGTGGTGACCGCGGTCGAGTTGGTGTCGCC
CAGCACCGCCATCCTGCGGGTGGACACCTCTGGCATGGCCGGCGCGCTGAGATACCGGGCCGGCCAGTTC
GCCCAATTGCAGGTTCCCGGTACCAACGTATGGCGCAACTACTCCTACGCCCATCCGGCCGACGGCCGCG
GTGAGTGCGAGTTCATCATCAGGTTGCTGCCGGACGGCGTGATGTCGAATTATCTTCGCGACCGCGCCCA
GCCCGGTGACCATATCGCGCTGCGCTGCAGCAAGGGCAGCTTTTATCTGCGCCCGATCGTGCGACCGGTG
ATCCTGGTCGCCGGAGGAACCGGCCTGTCAGCGATCCTGGCGATGGCCCAGAGCCTGGATGCCGATGTCG
CTCACCCGGTCTACCTGCTCTACGGGGTCGAGCGCACCGAAGACCTGTGCAAGCTCGACGAACTCACCGA
GCTGCGCCGCCGCGTTGGCCGCCTGGAGGTGCACGTCGTCGTCGCTCGCCCGGACCCCGACTGGGATGGG
CGCACCGGGCTGGTCACCGACCTGCTCGACGAGCGGATGCTGGCGAGCGGTGACGCCGACGTGTATCTGT
GCGGTCCGGTCGCCATGGTCGACGCAGCCCGAACCTGGCTGGACCACAATGGCTTTCACCGTGTCGGGTT
GTACTACGAGAAGTTCGTGGCCAGCGGGGCGGCGCGCCGCCGCACCCCGGCTCGGCTGGATTACGCGGGC
GTGGACATTGCCGAGGTGTGCCGCCGCGGCCGCGGCACCGCGGTGGTCATCGGCGGCAGCATCGCGGGCA
TCGCGGCGGCGAAAATGCTCAGCGAGACCTTCGATCGCGTCATCGTGCTGGAGAAGGACGGCCCGCACCG
TCGCCGCGAGGGCAGGCCGGGCGCGGCACAGGGTTGGCACCTGCACCACCTGCTGACCGCCGGGCAGATC
GAGCTGGAGCGCATCTTCCCTGGCATCGTCGACGACATGGTGCGCGAGGGAGCGTTCAAGGTCGACATGG
CCGCGCAGTACCGTATCCGGCTGGGCGGCACCTGGAAGAAGCCCGGCACTAGTGACATCGAGATCGTCTG
CGCGGGAAGGCCGCTGCTCGAATGGTGTGTGCGCCGCCGGCTCGACGACGAACCGCGCATCGACTTCCGC
TACGAATCGGAGGTGGCCGATCTCGCCTTCGACCGCGCCAACAATGCCATCGTCGGCGTCGCCGTGGACA
ATGGCGACGCCGACGGAGGCGACGGTTTGCAGGTGGTGCCCGCCGAGTTCGTCGTGGACGCGTCGGGCAA
GAACACCCGCGTGCCGGAGTTCTTGGAGCGTCTCGGTGTTGGCGCTCCCGAGGCCGAGCAGGACATCATC
AACTGCTTCTACTCCACGATGCAGCACCGGGTTCCGCCGGAGCGGCGGTGGCAGGACAAGGTGATGGTGA
TCTGCTATGCGTACCGCCCTTTCGAGGATACCTACGCCGCGCAGTACTACACCGACAGCTCCCGCACCAT
CCTGTCCACCTCACTGGTGGCCTACAACTGCTATTCGCCGCCGCGTACCGCCCGAGAATTCCGCGCGTTC
GCCGACCTGATGCCGTCCCCGGTCATCGGGGAGAACATCGACGGGCTGGAGCCGGCATCGCCCATCTACA
ATTTCCGCTATCCCAACATGCTGCGGCTGCGCTACGAGAAGAAGCGCAACCTGCCGCGGGCTTTGCTGGC
GGTGGGCGATGCCTACACCAGCGCCGACCCGGTGTCGGGTCTGGGTATGAGCCTGGCGCTCAAGGAAGTT
CGGGAGATGCAGGCGCTGCTGGCTAAATACGGCGCCGGTCACCGGGATCTGCCGCGCCGGTACTACCGGG
CGATCGCCAAGATGGCCGACACGGCCTGGTTCGTGATCCGCGAGCAGAACCTGCGCTTCGACTGGATGAA
GGACGTCGACAAGAAGCGCCCGTTCTATTTCGGTGTGCTGACCTGGTACATGGACCGCGTGCTGGAGCTG
GTGCATGACGATCTCGACGCGTACCGGGAATTCTTGGCCGTCGTCCATCTGGTCAAGCCGCCGTCGGCGC
TGATGCGACCCAGGATCGCCAGCCGCGTCCTCGGCAAATGGGCACGAACCCGATTGTCGGGCCAGAAGAC
GTTGATTGCCCGCAACTACGAAAATCATCCGATACCAGCCGAACCCGCGGACCAACTTGTAAACGCTTAG
